Addgene plasmid #176654: pLib6.4-Agam_695
Purpose: (Empty Backbone) Expression of sgRNA under An. gambiae U6-2 (AGAP013695) promoter & delivery of D.mel-Actin5C::EGFP-2A-puro|sgRNA cassette through PhiC31 RCME to AttP acceptor cell line/organism
Depositing lab: Norbert Perrimon. Depositing organization: Harvard Medical School. Publication: Bioinformatic and cell-based tools for pooled CRISPR knockout screening in mosquitos. Viswanatha R, Mameli E, Rodiger J, Merckaert P, Feitosa-Suntheimer F, Colpitts TM, Mohr SE, Hu Y, Perrimon N. Nat Commun. 2021 Nov 24;12(1):6825. doi: 10.1038/s41467-021-27129-3. PubMed 34819517.
Backbone
  Vector backbone: pUC19
  Vector type: Insect Expression ; CRISPR
  Selectable markers: Puromycin
Growth in bacteria
  Bacterial resistance: Ampicillin, 100 μg/mL
  Growth temperature: 37°C
  Growth strain: DH5alpha
  Copy number: High Copy
Gene/Insert
  Gene/Insert name: None
Terms and licenses: Academic/Nonprofit Terms; Industry Terms: Not Available to Industry
Depositor comments: Cloning of sgRNA targeting sequence into BbsI cassette. Please visit https://www.biorxiv.org/content/10.1101/2021.03.29.437496v2 for bioRxiv preprint.
How to cite: pLib6.4-Agam_695 was a gift from Norbert Perrimon (Addgene plasmid # 176654 ; http://n2t.net/addgene:176654 ; RRID:Addgene_176654)
