[The description below was written by a language model from this plasmid's Addgene catalogue record and pLannotate feature annotations shown in this document.]
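Description:
pLib6.4-Agam_695 is an empty sgRNA-library backbone for CRISPR work in mosquito and other insect cells, built on pUC19 and about 7.6 kb in the sequenced record. In bacteria it is maintained as a high-copy plasmid through the ColE1/pUC origin and selected with ampicillin via the bla gene. Remnants of the pUC lac promoter/operator region, lacZα and multiple cloning site flank the payload, and small annotated fragments of lacI, TcR, rop, bom and SV40 large T antigen appear to be cloning leftovers with no intended function.

The functional cargo lies between two minimal φC31 attB sites in opposite orientation, an arrangement suited to recombination-mediated cassette exchange. φC31 integrase swaps the whole intervening segment into an attP-bearing acceptor locus in a cell line or organism, leaving the bacterial backbone behind.

Within this segment, the catalogue entry places an sgRNA expression unit driven by the Anopheles gambiae U6-2 (AGAP013695) Pol III promoter. The feature table does not annotate this promoter, but it does show the Streptococcus pyogenes Cas9 guide RNA scaffold. Targeting sequences are inserted into a BbsI cloning cassette, which the feature table also does not annotate.

Downstream, the Drosophila melanogaster Actin5C promoter drives EGFP joined by a 2A peptide to puromycin N-acetyltransferase. An SV40 polyadenylation signal follows, annotated on the opposite strand. This gives integrants both a fluorescent reporter and drug selection from one transcript.

No guide is present as supplied. The associated work used the vector for pooled CRISPR knockout screening in mosquito cells, where single-copy integration by cassette exchange would tie each cell to one sgRNA.
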