Features (pLannotate 1.2.2; 20 found; start..end, strand, type, name):
     96..200     +  promoter       AmpR promoter: bla
    201..1061    +  CDS            AmpR: β-lactamase; bla; confers resistance to ampicillin, carbenicillin, and related antibiotics
   1232..1820    +  rep_origin     ori: high-copy-number ColE1/pMB1/pBR322/pUC origin of replication
   2003..2095    +  CDS            lacI (fragment): lac repressor; lacI; The lac repressor binds to the lac operator to inhibit transcription in E. coli. This inhibition can be relieved by adding lactose or isopropyl-β-D-thiogalactopyranoside (IPTG).
   2108..2129    +  protein_bind   CAP binding site: CAP binding activates transcription in the presence of cAMP. E. coli catabolite activator protein
   2144..2174    +  promoter       lac promoter: promoter for the E. coli lac operon
   2182..2198    +  protein_bind   lac operator: The lac repressor binds to the lac operator to inhibit transcription in E. coli. This inhibition can be relieved by adding lactose or isopropyl-β-D-thiogalactopyranoside (IPTG). lac repressor encoded by lacI
   2235..2272    -  misc_feature   MCS (fragment): pUC18/19 multiple cloning site
   2276..2309    +  protein_bind   attB: minimal attB site for the φC31 integrase (Groth et al., 2000) phage φC31 integrase
   2481..2556    +  misc_RNA       gRNA scaffold: guide RNA scaffold for the Streptococcus pyogenes CRISPR/Cas9 system
   2845..5354    +  promoter       Ac5 promoter: Drosophila melanogaster actin 5C promoter
   5386..6102    +  CDS            EGFP: EGFP is a basic (constitutively fluorescent) green fluorescent protein published in 1996, derived from Aequorea victoria. It is reported to be a rapidly-maturing weak dimer with moderate acid sensitivity.
   6184..6783    +  CDS            PuroR: puromycin N-acetyltransferase; pac from Streptomyces alboniger; confers resistance to puromycin
   6791..6925    -  polyA_signal   SV40 poly(A) signal: SV40 polyadenylation signal
   6948..7032    -  CDS            large T antigen (fragment): large T antigen from SV40 (simian virus 40)
   7033..7115    +  CDS            TcR (fragment): tetracycline efflux protein; tet; confers resistance to tetracycline
   7119..7152    -  protein_bind   attB: minimal attB site for the φC31 integrase (Groth et al., 2000) phage φC31 integrase
   7164..7321    +  CDS            lacZα (fragment): LacZα fragment of β-galactosidase; lacZ fragment
   7327..7426    -  misc_feature   bom (fragment): basis of mobility region from pBR322
   7528..1       -  CDS            rop (fragment) (across the origin): Rop protein, which maintains plasmids at low copy number; rop
>Addgene plasmid #176654 | pLib6.4-Agam_695 | addgene full sequence | sequence record 348542 | Addgene NGS Result
GACGAAAGGGCCTCGTGATACGCCTATTTTTATAGGTTAATGTCATGATAATAATGGTTTCTTAGACGTC
AGGTGGCACTTTTCGGGGAAATGTGCGCGGAACCCCTATTTGTTTATTTTTCTAAATACATTCAAATATG
TATCCGCTCATGAGACAATAACCCTGATAAATGCTTCAATAATATTGAAAAAGGAAGAGTATGAGTATTC
AACATTTCCGTGTCGCCCTTATTCCCTTTTTTGCGGCATTTTGCCTTCCTGTTTTTGCTCACCCAGAAAC
GCTGGTGAAAGTAAAAGATGCTGAAGATCAGTTGGGTGCACGAGTGGGTTACATCGAACTGGATCTCAAC
AGCGGTAAGATCCTTGAGAGTTTTCGCCCCGAAGAACGTTTTCCAATGATGAGCACTTTTAAAGTTCTGC
TATGTGGCGCGGTATTATCCCGTATTGACGCCGGGCAAGAGCAACTCGGTCGCCGCATACACTATTCTCA
GAATGACTTGGTTGAGTACTCACCAGTCACAGAAAAGCATCTTACGGATGGCATGACAGTAAGAGAATTA
TGCAGTGCTGCCATAACCATGAGTGATAACACTGCGGCCAACTTACTTCTGACAACGATCGGAGGACCGA
AGGAGCTAACCGCTTTTTTGCACAACATGGGGGATCATGTAACTCGCCTTGATCGTTGGGAACCGGAGCT
GAATGAAGCCATACCAAACGACGAGCGTGACACCACGATGCCTGTAGCAATGGCAACAACGTTGCGCAAA
CTATTAACTGGCGAACTACTTACTCTAGCTTCCCGGCAACAATTAATAGACTGGATGGAGGCGGATAAAG
TTGCAGGACCACTTCTGCGCTCGGCCCTTCCGGCTGGCTGGTTTATTGCTGATAAATCTGGAGCCGGTGA
GCGTGGGTCTCGCGGTATCATTGCAGCACTGGGGCCAGATGGTAAGCCCTCCCGTATCGTAGTTATCTAC
ACGACGGGGAGTCAGGCAACTATGGATGAACGAAATAGACAGATCGCTGAGATAGGTGCCTCACTGATTA
AGCATTGGTAACTGTCAGACCAAGTTTACTCATATATACTTTAGATTGATTTAAAACTTCATTTTTAATT
TAAAAGGATCTAGGTGAAGATCCTTTTTGATAATCTCATGACCAAAATCCCTTAACGTGAGTTTTCGTTC
CACTGAGCGTCAGACCCCGTAGAAAAGATCAAAGGATCTTCTTGAGATCCTTTTTTTCTGCGCGTAATCT
GCTGCTTGCAAACAAAAAAACCACCGCTACCAGCGGTGGTTTGTTTGCCGGATCAAGAGCTACCAACTCT
TTTTCCGAAGGTAACTGGCTTCAGCAGAGCGCAGATACCAAATACTGTTCTTCTAGTGTAGCCGTAGTTA
GGCCACCACTTCAAGAACTCTGTAGCACCGCCTACATACCTCGCTCTGCTAATCCTGTTACCAGTGGCTG
CTGCCAGTGGCGATAAGTCGTGTCTTACCGGGTTGGACTCAAGACGATAGTTACCGGATAAGGCGCAGCG
GTCGGGCTGAACGGGGGGTTCGTGCACACAGCCCAGCTTGGAGCGAACGACCTACACCGAACTGAGATAC
CTACAGCGTGAGCTATGAGAAAGCGCCACGCTTCCCGAAGGGAGAAAGGCGGACAGGTATCCGGTAAGCG
GCAGGGTCGGAACAGGAGAGCGCACGAGGGAGCTTCCAGGGGGAAACGCCTGGTATCTTTATAGTCCTGT
CGGGTTTCGCCACCTCTGACTTGAGCGTCGATTTTTGTGATGCTCGTCAGGGGGGCGGAGCCTATGGAAA
AACGCCAGCAACGCGGCCTTTTTACGGTTCCTGGCCTTTTGCTGGCCTTTTGCTCACATGTTCTTTCCTG
CGTTATCCCCTGATTCTGTGGATAACCGTATTACCGCCTTTGAGTGAGCTGATACCGCTCGCCGCAGCCG
AACGACCGAGCGCAGCGAGTCAGTGAGCGAGGAAGCGGAAGAGCGCCCAATACGCAAACCGCCTCTCCCC
GCGCGTTGGCCGATTCATTAATGCAGCTGGCACGACAGGTTTCCCGACTGGAAAGCGGGCAGTGAGCGCA
ACGCAATTAATGTGAGTTAGCTCACTCATTAGGCACCCCAGGCTTTACACTTTATGCTTCCGGCTCGTAT
GTTGTGTGGAATTGTGAGCGGATAACAATTTCACACAGGAAACAGCTATGACCATGATTACGCCAAGCTT
GCATGCCTGCAGGTCGACTCTAGAGGATCCCCCGGGTGCCAGGGCGTGCCCTTGGGCTCCCCGGGCGCGT
ACTTCGAATTTGTATGCGTGCGCTTGAAGGGTTGATCGGAACCTTACAACAGTTGTAGCTATACGGCTGC
GTGTGGCTTCTAACGTTATCCATCGCTAGAAGTGAAACGAATGTGCGTAGGTATATATATGAAATGGAGT
TGCTCTCTGCTTGGGTCTTCGAGAAGACCTGTTTTAGAGCTAGAAATAGCAAGTTAAAATAAGGCTAGTC
CGTTATCAACTTGAAAAAGTGGCACCGAGTCGGTGCTTTTTTTTGACACTTTTCCATTCCTCCTGCTTCA
TTTGACGACTTTTTTGCCTACCTGGAGCCTGAGAGTTGTTCAATAAAATAAAAATGTTTCGTTTTTTTGC
TTTCGCCAGTATTTATTATTTTTCATCAATATGTATTCAATTTGGTATGTATTTAGTAATTGTAATATAT
AGACAATGGTTTTCCGTTGACGTACATACATCTGACGTGTGTTTATTTAGACATAAGGTACCCAGCATGC
AATTCTATATTCTAAAAACACAAATGATACTTCTAAAAAAAAATCATGAATGGCATCAACTCTGAATCAA
ATCTTTGCAGATGCACCTACTTCTCATTTCCACTGTCACATCATTTTTCCAGATCTCGCTGCCTGTTATG
TGGCCCACAAACCAAGACACGTTTTATGGCCATTAAAGCTGGCTGATCGTCGCCAAACACCAAATACATA
ATGAATATGTACACATTCGAGAAAGAAGCGATCAAAGAAGCATCTTCGGGCGGAGTAGGAGAATGCGGAG
GAGAAGGAGAACGAGCTGATCTAGTATCTCTCCACAATCCAATGCCAACTGACCAACTGGCCATATTCGG
AGCAATTTGAAGCCAATTTCCATCGCCTGGCGATCGCTCCATTCTTGGCTATATGTTTTTCACCGTTACC
CGGGGCCATTTTCAAAGACTCGTCGGCAAGATAAGATTGTGTCACTCGCTGTCTCTCTTCATTTGTCGAA
GAATGCTGAGGAATTTCGCGATGACGTCGGCGAGTATTTTGAAGAATGAGAATAATTTGTATTTATACGA
AAATCAGTTAGTGGAATTTTCTACAAAAACATGTTATCTATAGATAATTTTGTTGCAAAATATGTTGACT
ATGACAAAGATTGTATGTATATACCTTTAATGTATTCTCATTTTCTTATGTATTTATAATGGCAATGATG
ATACTGATGATATTTTAAGATGATGCCAGACCAAAAGGCTTGAATTTCTGCGTCTTTTGCCGAACGCAGT
GCATGTGCAATTGTTGTTTTTTGGAATATTCAATTTTCGGACTGTCCGCTTTGATTTCAGTTTCTTGGCT
TATTCAAAAAGCAAAGTAAAGCCAAAAAAGCGAGATGGCAATACCAAATGCGGCAAAACGGTAGTGGAAG
GAAAGGGGTGCGGGGCAGCGGAAGGAAGGGTGGGGCGGGGCGTGGCGGGGTCTGTGGCTGGGCGCGACGT
CACCGACGTTGGAGCCACTCCTTTGACCATGTGTGCGTGTGTGTATTATTCGTGTCTCGCCACTCGCCGG
TTGTTTTTTTCTTTTTATGCTGCGCTCTCTCTAGCGCCATCTCGCTTACGCATGCTCAACGCACCGCATG
TTGCCGTTTCCTTTTATGCGTCATTTTGGCTCGAAATAGGCAATTATTTAAACAAAGATTAGTCAACGAA
AACGCTAAAATAAATAAGTCTACAATATGGTTACTTATTGCCATGTGTGTGCAGCCAACGATAGCAACAA
AAGCAACAACACAGGTGGCTTTCCCTCTTTCACTTTTTGTTTGCAAGCCGCGTGCGAGCAAGACGGCACG
ACCGGCAAACGCAATTACGCTGACAAAGAGCAGACGAAGTTTTGGCGAAAAACATCAAGGCGCCTGATAC
GAATGCATTTGCAATAACAATTGCGATATTTAATATTGTTTATGAAGCTGTTTGACTTCAAAACACACAA
AAAAAAAAATAAAACAAATTATTTGAAAGAGAATTAGGAATCGGACGCTTATCGTTAGGGTAACAACAAG
AAATGCTTACTGAGTCACAGCCTCTGGAAAACTGCCGCAAGCCAGAGAGAGAGAGAAAAAGAGGGAGAGC
AGCTTAGACCGCATGTGCTTGTGTGTGAGGCGTCTCTCTCTTCGTCTCTGTTGCGCAAACGCATAGACTG
CACTGAAAAAATCGATTACCTATTTTTTATGAATGAATATTTGCACTATTACTATTCAAAACTATTAAGA
TAGCAATCACATTCAATAGCCAAATACTATACCACCTGAGCGATGCAACGAAATGATCAATTTGAGCAAA
AATGCTGCATATTTAGGACGGCATCATTATAGAAATGCTTCTTGCTGTGTACTTTTCTCTCGTCTGGCAG
CTGTTTCGCCGTTATTGTTAAAACCGGCTTAAGTTAGGTGTGTTTTCTACGACTAGTGAATGCCCTACTA
GAAGATGTGTGTTGCACAAAATGTCCCTGGAATAACCAATTTGAAGTGCAGATAGCAGTAAACGTAAGCT
AATATGAATATTATTTAACTGTAATGTTTTAATATCGCTGGACATTACTAATAAACCCACTATAAACACA
TGTACATATGTATGTTTTGGCATACAATGAGTAGTTGGGGAAAAAATGTGTAAAAGCACCGTGACCATCA
CAGCATAAAGATAACCAGCTGAAGTATCGAATATGAGTAACCCCCAAATTGAATCACATGCCGCAACTGA
TAGGACCCATGGAAGTACACTCTTCATGGCGATATACAAGACACACACAAGCACGAACACCCAGTTGCGG
AGGAAATTCTCCGTAAATGAAAACCCAATCGGCGAACAATTCATACCCATATATGGTAAAAGTTTTGAAC
GCGACTTGAGAGCGGAGAGCATTGCGGCTGATAAGGTTTTAGCGCTAAGCGGGCTTTATAAAACGGGCTG
CGGGACCAGTTTTCATATCACTACCGTTTGAGTTCTTGTGCTGTGTGGATACTCCTCCCGACACAAAGCC
GCTCCATCAGCCAGCAGTCGTCTAATCCAGAGACCCCGGATCCAGGAATTCGCCCTTGTTTAAACATGGT
GAGCAAGGGCGAGGAGCTGTTCACCGGGGTGGTGCCCATCCTGGTCGAGCTGGACGGCGACGTAAACGGC
CACAAGTTCAGCGTGTCCGGCGAGGGCGAGGGCGATGCCACCTACGGCAAGCTGACCCTGAAGTTCATCT
GCACCACCGGCAAGCTGCCCGTGCCCTGGCCCACCCTCGTGACCACCCTGACCTACGGCGTGCAGTGCTT
CAGCCGCTACCCCGACCACATGAAGCAGCACGACTTCTTCAAGTCCGCCATGCCCGAAGGCTACGTCCAG
GAGCGCACCATCTTCTTCAAGGGCGACGGCAACTACAAGACCCGCGCCGAGGTGAAGTTCGAGGGCGACA
CCCTGGTGAACCGCATCGAGCTGAAGGGCATCGACTTCAAGGAGGACGGCAACATCCTGGGGCACAAGCT
GGAGTACAACTACAACAGCCACAACGTCTATATCATGGCCGACAAGCAGAAGAACGGCATCAAGGTGAAC
TTCAAGATCCGCCACAACATCGAGGACGGCAGCGTGCAGCTCGCCGACCACTACCAGCAGAACACCCCCA
TCGGCGACGGCCCCGTGCTGCTGCCCGACAACCACTACCTGAGCACCCAGTCCGCCCTGAGCAAAGACCC
CAACGAGAAGCGCGATCACATGGTCCTGCTGGAGTTCGTGACCGCCGCCGGGATCACTCTCGGCATGGAC
GAGCTGTACAAGCTTGAGGGCAGAGGAAGCCTTCTAACATGCGGTGACGTGGAGGAGAATCCCGGCCCTG
CTAGCGGTAGCGGCAGCGGTAGCATGACCGAGTACAAGCCCACGGTGCGCCTCGCCACCCGCGACGACGT
CCCCCGGGCCGTACGCACCCTCGCCGCCGCGTTCGCCGACTACCCCGCCACGCGCCACACCGTCGACCCG
GACCGCCACATCGAGCGGGTCACCGAGCTGCAAGAACTCTTCCTCACGCGCGTCGGGCTCGACATCGGCA
AGGTGTGGGTCGCGGACGACGGCGCCGCGGTGGCGGTCTGGACCACGCCGGAGAGCGTCGAAGCGGGGGC
GGTGTTCGCCGAGATCGGCCCGCGCATGGCCGAGTTGAGCGGTTCCCGGCTGGCCGCGCAGCAACAGATG
GAAGGCCTCCTGGCGCCGCACCGGCCCAAGGAGCCCGCGTGGTTCCTGGCCACCGTCGGCGTCTCGCCCG
ACCACCAGGGCAAGGGTCTGGGCAGCGCCGTCGTGCTCCCCGGAGTGGAGGCGGCCGAGCGCGCCGGGGT
GCCCGCCTTCCTGGAGACCTCCGCGCCCCGCAACCTCCCCTTCTACGAGCGGCTCGGCTTCACCGTCACC
GCCGACGTCGAGGTGCCCGAAGGACCGCGCACCTGGTGCATGACCCGCAAGCCCGGTGCCTGACTCGAGG
GATCCAGACATGATAAGATACATTGATGAGTTTGGACAAACCACAACTAGAATGCAGTGAAAAAAATGCT
TTATTTGTGAAATTTGTGATGCTATTGCTTTATTTGTAACCATTATAAGCTGCAATAAACAAGTTAACAA
CAACAATTGCATTCATTTTATGTTTCAGGTTCAGGGGGAGGTGTGGGAGGTTTTTTAAAGCAAGTAAAAC
CTCTACAAATGTGGTATGGCTGATTATGATCAGTCGACCGATGCCCTTGAGAGCCTTCAACCCAGTCAGC
TCCTTCCGGTGGGCGCGGGGCATGACTATCGTCGCCGCACTTATGGTACGCGCCCGGGGAGCCCAAGGGC
ACGCCCTGGCACCCGAAGGGCGAATTCACTGGCCGTCGTTTTACAACGTCGTGACTGGGAAAACCCTGGC
GTTACCCAACTTAATCGCCTTGCAGCACATCCCCCTTTCGCCAGCTGGCGTAATAGCGAAGAGGCCCGCA
CCGATCGCCCTTCCCAACAGTTGCGCAGCCTGAATGGCGAATGGCGCCTGATGCGGTATTTTCTCCTTAC
GCATCTGTGCGGTATTTCACACCGCATATGGTGCACTCTCAGTACAATCTGCTCTGATGCCGCATAGTTA
AGCCAGCCCCGACACCCGCCAACACCCGCTGACGCGCCCTGACGGGCTTGTCTGCTCCCGGCATCCGCTT
ACAGACAAGCTGTGACCGTCTCCGGGAGCTGCATGTGTCAGAGGTTTTCACCGTCATCACCGAAACGCGC
GA
